Addgene plasmid #199666: Mito-LOV-Turbo-V5
Purpose: expresses LOV-Turbo in the mammalian mitochondria, lentiviral vector
Depositing lab: Alice Ting. Depositing organization: Stanford University. Publication: Engineered allostery in light-regulated LOV-Turbo enables precise spatiotemporal control of proximity labeling in living cells. Lee SY, Cheah JS, Zhao B, Xu C, Roh H, Kim CK, Cho KF, Udeshi ND, Carr SA, Ting AY. Nat Methods. 2023 May 15. doi: 10.1038/s41592-023-01880-5. PubMed 37188954.
Backbone
  Vector backbone: pCW
  Backbone size w/o insert (bp): 7716
  Total vector size (bp): 9199
  Modifications to backbone: TRE3G promoter
  Vector type: Mammalian Expression, Lentiviral
  Selectable markers: Puromycin
Growth in bacteria
  Bacterial resistance: Ampicillin, 100 μg/mL
  Growth temperature: 37°C
  Growth strain: NEB Stable
  Copy number: High Copy
Gene/Insert
  Gene/Insert name: LOV-Turbo (alt name: Light regulated TurboID)
  Species: Synthetic
  Insert size (bp): 1362
  Promoter: TRE3G
  Tag / fusion protein: COX4I1 mito targeting sequence (N terminal on insert); V5 (C terminal on insert)
  Cloning method: Gibson Cloning
  Sequencing primers: 5′ gcagagctcgtttagtgaaccg; 3′ aaagcagcgtatccacatagcg
Terms and licenses: Academic/Nonprofit Terms; Industry Terms: Not Available to Industry
Depositor comments: Please visit https://www.biorxiv.org/content/10.1101/2023.03.09.531939v1 for bioRxiv preprint.
How to cite: Mito-LOV-Turbo-V5 was a gift from Alice Ting (Addgene plasmid # 199666 ; http://n2t.net/addgene:199666 ; RRID:Addgene_199666)
