[The description below was written by a language model from this plasmid's Addgene catalogue record and pLannotate feature annotations shown in this document.]
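Description:
Mito-LOV-Turbo-V5 is a 9.2 kb lentiviral mammalian expression plasmid built on the pCW backbone, modified to carry a TRE3G promoter. It is propagated in E. coli through a high-copy ColE1/pUC-type origin with ampicillin resistance. The viral portion has a third-generation, self-inactivating layout. An RSV promoter drives a truncated HIV-1 5' LTR, followed by the Ψ packaging signal with a gag fragment, the RRE for Rev-dependent export of the genomic RNA, and the cPPT/CTS. A ΔU3 3' LTR closes the transfer cassette, with an SV40 poly(A) signal and SV40 origin lying downstream.

The payload is LOV-Turbo, a synthetic, light-regulated version of the TurboID proximity-labeling enzyme. It is fused at its N terminus to the COX4I1 mitochondrial targeting sequence and at its C terminus to a V5 epitope tag for detection. The automated annotation labels a segment inside this open reading frame as miniSOG. This most likely reflects sequence similarity to the inserted LOV domain rather than a separate fluorescent reporter, and the rest of the enzyme and the V5 tag are not annotated.

Expression comes from the doxycycline-responsive TRE3G promoter, with a WPRE following the insert to enhance transcript expression. A second cassette uses the hPGK promoter to express a reverse tetracycline transactivator (annotated as rtTA3) followed by puromycin N-acetyltransferase. A single integrated provirus therefore supplies inducible control as well as puromycin selection of transduced cells. The record does not annotate the element linking these two coding regions.

The construct is intended for making mammalian cells in which mitochondrially targeted proximity labeling can be gated by both doxycycline induction and light.
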