Features (pLannotate 1.2.2; 27 found; start..end, strand, type, name):
      5..231     +  promoter       RSV promoter: Rous sarcoma virus enhancer/promoter
    232..412     +  LTR            5' LTR (truncated): truncated 5' long terminal repeat (LTR) from HIV-1
    459..584     +  misc_feature   HIV-1 Ψ: packaging signal of human immunodeficiency virus type 1
    568..931     +  CDS            HIV-1 gag (fragment): gag protein from human immunodeficiency virus 1; gag
   1077..1310    +  misc_feature   RRE: The Rev response element (RRE) of HIV-1 allows for Rev-dependent mRNA export from the nucleus to the cytoplasm.
   1687..1711    +  CDS            Rev (fragment): human immunodeficiency virus 1 (HIV-1) Rev protein; rev; enhances nuclear export of unspliced and incompletely spliced viral mRNAs
   1752..1869    +  misc_feature   cPPT/CTS: central polypurine tract and central termination sequence of HIV-1
   1922..2297    +  promoter       TRE3G promoter: 3rd-generation Tet-responsive promoter that can be activated by binding of Tet-On® 3G
   2312..2389    +  CDS            COX4I1 (fragment): COX41_HUMAN - Also known as COX4. Experimental evidence at protein level: Swiss-Prot protein existence level 1. Component of the cytochrome c oxidase, the last enzyme in the mitochondrial electron transport chain which drives oxidative phosphorylation. The respiratory chain contains 3 multisubunit complexes succinate dehydrogenase (complex II, CII), ubiquinol- cytochrome c oxidoreductase (cytochrome b-c1 complex, complex III, CIII) and cytochrome c oxidase (complex IV, CIV), that cooperate to transfer electrons derived from NADH and succinate to molecular oxygen, creating an electrochemical gr
   2642..2959    +  CDS            miniSOG: miniSOG is a basic (constitutively fluorescent) cyan fluorescent protein published in 2011, derived from Arabidopsis thaliana. It requires the cofactor flavin for fluorescence.
   3810..4398    +  misc_feature   WPRE: woodchuck hepatitis virus posttranscriptional regulatory element
   4418..4928    +  promoter       hPGK promoter: human phosphoglycerate kinase 1 promoter
   4938..5635    +  CDS            rtTA3 (fragment): reverse tetracycline transactivator 3 activates expression from Tet-responsive promoters in the presence of doxycycline
   5565..5675    +  CDS            VP48: 3 tandem repeats of the minimal activation domain of herpes simplex virus VP16 (Cheng et al., 2013)
   5748..6342    +  CDS            PuroR (fragment): puromycin N-acetyltransferase; pac from Streptomyces alboniger; confers resistance to puromycin
   6370..6441    +  CDS            nef (fragment): NEF_HV1Z2 - Experimental evidence at protein level: Swiss-Prot protein existence level 1. Extracellular Nef protein targets CD4(+) T-lymphocytes for apoptosis by interacting with CXCR4 surface receptors. From Human immunodeficiency virus type 1 group M subtype D (isolate Z2/CDC-Z34) (HIV-1).
   6443..6676    +  LTR            3' LTR (ΔU3): self-inactivating 3' long terminal repeat (LTR) from HIV-1
   6748..6869    +  polyA_signal   SV40 poly(A) signal: SV40 polyadenylation signal
   6909..7044    +  rep_origin     SV40 ori: SV40 origin of replication
   7052..7115    +  promoter       AmpR promoter: bla
   7116..7976    +  CDS            AmpR: β-lactamase; bla; confers resistance to ampicillin, carbenicillin, and related antibiotics
   8147..8735    +  rep_origin     ori: high-copy-number ColE1/pMB1/pBR322/pUC origin of replication
   8918..9010    +  CDS            lacI (fragment): lac repressor; lacI; The lac repressor binds to the lac operator to inhibit transcription in E. coli. This inhibition can be relieved by adding lactose or isopropyl-β-D-thiogalactopyranoside (IPTG).
   9023..9044    +  protein_bind   CAP binding site: CAP binding activates transcription in the presence of cAMP. E. coli catabolite activator protein
   9059..9089    +  promoter       lac promoter: promoter for the E. coli lac operon
   9097..9113    +  protein_bind   lac operator: The lac repressor binds to the lac operator to inhibit transcription in E. coli. This inhibition can be relieved by adding lactose or isopropyl-β-D-thiogalactopyranoside (IPTG). lac repressor encoded by lacI
   9158..9176    +  promoter       T3 promoter: promoter for bacteriophage T3 RNA polymerase
>Addgene plasmid #199666 | Mito-LOV-Turbo-V5 | addgene full sequence | sequence record 392309 | Addgene NGS Result
TTAATGTAGTCTTATGCAATACTCTTGTAGTCTTGCAACATGGTAACGATGAGTTAGCAACATGCCTTAC
AAGGAGAGAAAAAGCACCGTGCATGCCGATTGGTGGAAGTAAGGTGGTACGATCGTGCCTTATTAGGAAG
GCAACAGACGGGTCTGACATGGATTGGACGAACCACTGAATTGCCGCATTGCAGAGATATTGTATTTAAG
TGCCTAGCTCGATACATAAACGGGTCTCTCTGGTTAGACCAGATCTGAGCCTGGGAGCTCTCTGGCTAAC
TAGGGAACCCACTGCTTAAGCCTCAATAAAGCTTGCCTTGAGTGCTTCAAGTAGTGTGTGCCCGTCTGTT
GTGTGACTCTGGTAACTAGAGATCCCTCAGACCCTTTTAGTCAGTGTGGAAAATCTCTAGCAGTGGCGCC
CGAACAGGGACTTGAAAGCGAAAGGGAAACCAGAGGAGCTCTCTCGACGCAGGACTCGGCTTGCTGAAGC
GCGCACGGCAAGAGGCGAGGGGCGGCGACTGGTGAGTACGCCAAAAATTTTGACTAGCGGAGGCTAGAAG
GAGAGAGATGGGTGCGAGAGCGTCAGTATTAAGCGGGGGAGAATTAGATCGCGATGGGAAAAAATTCGGT
TAAGGCCAGGGGGAAAGAAAAAATATAAATTAAAACATATAGTATGGGCAAGCAGGGAGCTAGAACGATT
CGCAGTTAATCCTGGCCTGTTAGAAACATCAGAAGGCTGTAGACAAATACTGGGACAGCTACAACCATCC
CTTCAGACAGGATCAGAAGAACTTAGATCATTATATAATACAGTAGCAACCCTCTATTGTGTGCATCAAA
GGATAGAGATAAAAGACACCAAGGAAGCTTTAGACAAGATAGAGGAAGAGCAAAACAAAAGTAAGACCAC
CGCACAGCAAGCGGCCGCTGATCTTCAGACCTGGAGGAGGAGATATGAGGGACAATTGGAGAAGTGAATT
ATATAAATATAAAGTAGTAAAAATTGAACCATTAGGAGTAGCACCCACCAAGGCAAAGAGAAGAGTGGTG
CAGAGAGAAAAAAGAGCAGTGGGAATAGGAGCTTTGTTCCTTGGGTTCTTGGGAGCAGCAGGAAGCACTA
TGGGCGCAGCGTCAATGACGCTGACGGTACAGGCCAGACAATTATTGTCTGGTATAGTGCAGCAGCAGAA
CAATTTGCTGAGGGCTATTGAGGCGCAACAGCATCTGTTGCAACTCACAGTCTGGGGCATCAAGCAGCTC
CAGGCAAGAATCCTGGCTGTGGAAAGATACCTAAAGGATCAACAGCTCCTGGGGATTTGGGGTTGCTCTG
GAAAACTCATTTGCACCACTGCTGTGCCTTGGAATGCTAGTTGGAGTAATAAATCTCTGGAACAGATTTG
GAATCACACGACCTGGATGGAGTGGGACAGAGAAATTAACAATTACACAAGCTTAATACACTCCTTAATT
GAAGAATCGCAAAACCAGCAAGAAAAGAATGAACAAGAATTATTGGAATTAGATAAATGGGCAAGTTTGT
GGAATTGGTTTAACATAACAAATTGGCTGTGGTATATAAAATTATTCATAATGATAGTAGGAGGCTTGGT
AGGTTTAAGAATAGTTTTTGCTGTACTTTCTATAGTGAATAGAGTTAGGCAGGGATATTCACCATTATCG
TTTCAGACCCACCTCCCAACCCCGAGGGGACAATTCTCGACCTCGAGACAAATGGCAGTATTCATCCACA
ATTTTAAAAGAAAAGGGGGGATTGGGGGGTACAGTGCAGGGGAAAGAATAGTAGACATAATAGCAACAGA
CATACAAACTAAAGAATTACAAAAACAAATTACAAAAATTCAAAATTTTCGGGTTTATTACAGGGACAGC
AGAGATCCACTTTGGCCGCGAATCGATATGTTTTACTCCCTATCAGTGATAGAGAACGTATGAAGAGTTT
ACTCCCTATCAGTGATAGAGAACGTATGCAGACTTTACTCCCTATCAGTGATAGAGAACGTATAAGGAGT
TTACTCCCTATCAGTGATAGAGAACGTATGACCAGTTTACTCCCTATCAGTGATAGAGAACGTATCTACA
GTTTACTCCCTATCAGTGATAGAGAACGTATATCCAGTTTACTCCCTATCAGTGATAGAGAACGTATAAG
CTTTAGGCGTGTACGGTGGGCGCCTATAAAAGCAGAGCTCGTTTAGTGAACCGTCAGATCGCCTGGAGCA
ATTCCACAACACTTTTGTCTTATACCAACTTTCCGTACCACTTCCTACCCTCGTAAATAGAGCTAGCCAC
CATGCTGGCCACCCGCGTGTTCAGCCTGGTGGGCAAGCGCGCCATCAGCACCAGCGTGTGCGTGCGCGCC
CACGGATCCAAAGACAACACAGTGCCTCTGAAGCTGATCGCCCTCCTGGCCAATGGAGAGTTCCACAGCG
GCGAGCAGCTGGGCGAAACCCTGGGCATGAGCAGAGCCGCTATCAACAAGCACATCCAGACCCTTCGCGA
CTGGGGCGTCGACGTGTTCAGCGTGCCCGGCAAGGGCTACAGCCTGCCTGAGCCTATCCCCCTGCTGAAC
GCCAAGCAGATTCAGGGCCAGCTGGAATTTAGAGCCACCACCCTGGAAAGAATCGAGAAGTCTTTTGTGA
TCACCGACCCCAGACTGCCTGATAATCCTATCATCTTCGTGTCTGATAGCTTCCTGCAGCTCACCGAGTA
TTCTCGGGAAGAGATCCTCGGAAGAAATTGCAGATTCCTGCAGGGCCCAGAGACAGATAGAGCCACAGTG
CGGAAGATCAGAGATGCCATCGACAACCAGACAGAGGTGACCGTGCAGCTGATCAACTACACCAAGTCCG
GCAAAAAGTTCTGGAACGTTTTCCATCTCCAACCTATGAGAGACTACAAGGGCGACGTGCAGTACTTCAT
CGGAGTTCAGCTGGACGGCACCGAGAGACTGCACGGCGCCGCAGAGCGGGAAGCTGTGTGCCTGGTCAAG
AAGACCGCCTTCCAGATCGCCGTGGCTGTGCTGCCCGTGGTGGACAGCACAAACCAGTACCTGCTGGACA
GAATCGGCGAGCTGAAGTCCGGCGACGCTTGTATCGCCGAATACCAGCAGGCCGGCAGAGGCAGCAGAGG
CCGGAAATGGTTCAGCCCCTTCGGCGCCAACCTGTACCTGAGCATGTTTTGGCGGCTGAAAAGAGGCCCT
GCCGCCACAGGCCTGGGCCCCGTGATAGGAATCGTGATGGCCGAGGCTCTGAGGAAGCTGGGTGTGGACA
AAGTGCGGGTGAAGTGGCCTAACGACCTGTACCTGCAGGACAGAAAGCTGGCCGGCATCCTGGTGGAACT
GGCTGGCATCACCGGCGACGCCGCTCAGATTGTGATCGGCGCTGGCATCAATGTGGCCATGAGACGCGTG
GAAGAGAGCGTGGTCAACCAGGGCTGGATCACACTGCAAGAGGCCGGTGTGAACCTGGATAGGAACACCC
TGGCCGCCACCCTGATCAGAGAGCTGAGAGCCGCTCTGGAATTGTTTGAGCAGGAGGGCCTGGCCCCTTA
CCTGCCACGGTGGGAGAAACTGGATAACTTCATCAACAGGCCTGTGAAGCTGATCATCGGCGATAAGGAA
ATCCTGGGAATCAGCCGGGGCATCGACAAGCAGGGAGCCCTGCTGCTGGAACAAGATGGAGTGATTAAGC
CTTGGATGGGCGGAGAAATCAGCCTGCGGTCCGCCGAGAAGGGCAAGCCCATCCCCAACCCCCTGCTGGG
CCTGGACAGCACCTGATAAGGCCGAATTCAATCAACCTCTGGATTACAAAATTTGTGAAAGATTGACTGG
TATTCTTAACTATGTTGCTCCTTTTACGCTATGTGGATACGCTGCTTTAATGCCTTTGTATCATGCTATT
GCTTCCCGTATGGCTTTCATTTTCTCCTCCTTGTATAAATCCTGGTTGCTGTCTCTTTATGAGGAGTTGT
GGCCCGTTGTCAGGCAACGTGGCGTGGTGTGCACTGTGTTTGCTGACGCAACCCCCACTGGTTGGGGCAT
TGCCACCACCTGTCAGCTCCTTTCCGGGACTTTCGCTTTCCCCCTCCCTATTGCCACGGCGGAACTCATC
GCCGCCTGCCTTGCCCGCTGCTGGACAGGGGCTCGGCTGTTGGGCACTGACAATTCCGTGGTGTTGTCGG
GGAAATCATCGTCCTTTCCTTGGCTGCTCGCCTGTGTTGCCACCTGGATTCTGCGCGGGACGTCCTTCTG
CTACGTCCCTTCGGCCCTCAATCCAGCGGACCTTCCTTCCCGCGGCCTGCTGCCGGCTCTGCGGCCTCTT
CCGCGTCTTCGCCTTCGCCCTCAGACGAGTCGGATCTCCCTTTGGGCCGCCTCCCCGCCTGTCTGCAGAT
ATCATCCGGGGTTGGGGTTGCGCCTTTTCCAAGGCAGCCCTGGGTTTGCGCAGGGACGCGGCTGCTCTGG
GCGTGGTTCCGGGAAACGCAGCGGCGCCGACCCTGGGTCTCGCACATTCTTCACGTCCGTTCGCAGCGTC
ACCCGGATCTTCGCCGCTACCCTTGTGGGCCCCCCGGCGACGCTTCCTGCTCCGCCCCTAAGTCGGGAAG
GTTCCTTGCGGTTCGCGGCGTGCCGGACGTGACAAACGGAAGCCGCACGTCTCACTAGTACCCTCGCAGA
CGGACAGCGCCAGGGAGCAATGGCAGCGCGCCGACCGCGATGGGCTGTGGCCAATAGCGGCTGCTCAGCA
GGGCGCGCCGAGAGCAGCGGCCGGGAAGGGGCGGTGCGGGAGGCGGGGTGTGGGGCGGTAGTGTGGGCCC
TGTTCCTGCCCGCGCGGTGTTCCGCATTCTGCAAGCCTCCGGAGCGCACGTCGGCAGTCGGCTCCCTCGT
TGACCGAATCACCGACCTCTCTCCCCAGCAATTCACCATGTCTAGACTGGACAAGAGCAAAGTCATAAAC
TCTGCTCTGGAATTACTCAATGGAGTCGGTATCGAAGGCCTGACGACAAGGAAACTCGCTCAAAAGCTGG
GAGTTGAGCAGCCTACCCTGTACTGGCACGTGAAGAACAAGCGGGCCCTGCTCGATGCCCTGCCAATCGA
GATGCTGGACAGGCATCATACCCACTCCTGCCCCCTGGAAGGCGAGTCATGGCAAGACTTTCTGCGGAAC
AACGCCAAGTCATACCGCTGTGCTCTCCTCTCACATCGCGACGGGGCTAAAGTGCATCTCGGCACCCGCC
CAACAGAGAAACAGTACGAAACCCTGGAAAATCAGCTCGCGTTCCTGTGTCAGCAAGGCTTCTCCCTGGA
GAACGCACTGTACGCTCTGTCCGCCGTGGGCCACTTTACACTGGGCTGCGTATTGGAGGAACAGGAGCAT
CAAGTAGCAAAAGAGGAAAGAGAGACACCTACCACCGATTCTATGCCCCCACTTCTGAAACAAGCAATTG
AGCTGTTCGACCGGCAGGGAGCCGAACCTGCCTTCCTTTTCGGCCTGGAACTAATCATATGTGGCCTGGA
GAAACAGCTAAAGTGCGAAAGCGGCGGGCCGACCGACGCCCTTGACGATTTTGACTTAGACATGCTCCCA
GCCGATGCCCTTGACGACTTTGACCTTGATATGCTGCCTGCTGACGCTCTTGACGATTTTGACCTTGACA
TGCTCCCCGGGGGAAGCGGAGCTACTAACTTCAGCCTGCTGAAGCAGGCTGGAGACGTGGAGGAGAACCC
TGGACCTACCGAGTACAAGCCCACGGTGCGCCTCGCCACCCGCGACGACGTCCCCCGGGCCGTACGCACC
CTCGCCGCCGCGTTCGCCGACTACCCCGCCACGCGCCACACCGTCGACCCGGACCGCCACATCGAGCGGG
TCACCGAGCTGCAAGAACTCTTCCTCACGCGCGTCGGGCTCGACATCGGCAAGGTGTGGGTCGCGGACGA
CGGCGCCGCGGTGGCGGTCTGGACCACGCCGGAGAGCGTCGAAGCGGGGGCGGTGTTCGCCGAGATCGGC
CCGCGCATGGCCGAGTTGAGCGGTTCCCGGCTGGCCGCGCAGCAACAGATGGAAGGCCTCCTGGCGCCGC
ACCGGCCCAAGGAGCCCGCGTGGTTCCTGGCCACCGTCGGCGTCTCGCCCGACCACCAGGGCAAGGGTCT
GGGCAGCGCCGTCGTGCTCCCCGGAGTGGAGGCGGCCGAGCGCGCCGGGGTGCCCGCCTTCCTGGAGACC
TCCGCGCCCCGCAACCTCCCCTTCTACGAGCGGCTCGGCTTCACCGTCACCGCCGACGTCGAGGTGCCCG
AAGGACCGCGCACCTGGTGCATGACCCGCAAGCCCGGTGCCTAACTGTTTCGCCTCGGCGTCCGGACTAG
AGGTACCTTTAAGACCAATGACTTACAAGGCAGCTGTAGATCTTAGCCACTTTTTAAAAGAAAAGGGGGG
ACTGGAAGGGCTAATTCACTCCCAACGAAGACAAGATCTGCTTTTTGCTTGTACTGGGTCTCTCTGGTTA
GACCAGATCTGAGCCTGGGAGCTCTCTGGCTAACTAGGGAACCCACTGCTTAAGCCTCAATAAAGCTTGC
CTTGAGTGCTTCAAGTAGTGTGTGCCCGTCTGTTGTGTGACTCTGGTAACTAGAGATCCCTCAGACCCTT
TTAGTCAGTGTGGAAAATCTCTAGCAGTAGTAGTTCATGTCATCTTATTATTCAGTATTTATAACTTGCA
AAGAAATGAATATCAGAGAGTGAGAGGAACTTGTTTATTGCAGCTTATAATGGTTACAAATAAAGCAATA
GCATCACAAATTTCACAAATAAAGCATTTTTTTCACTGCATTCTAGTTGTGGTTTGTCCAAACTCATCAA
TGTATCTTATCATGTCTGGCTCTAGCTATCCCGCCCCTAACTCCGCCCATCCCGCCCCTAACTCCGCCCA
GTTCCGCCCATTCTCCGCCCCATGGCTGACTAATTTTTTTTATTTATGCAGAGGCCGAGGCCGCCTCGGC
CTCTGAGCTATTCCAGAAGTAGTGAGGAGGCTTTTTTGGAGGCCTTTCAAATATGTATCCGCTCATGAGA
CAATAACCCTGATAAATGCTTCAATAATATTGAAAAAGGAAGAGTATGAGTATTCAACATTTCCGTGTCG
CCCTTATTCCCTTTTTTGCGGCATTTTGCCTTCCTGTTTTTGCTCACCCAGAAACGCTGGTGAAAGTAAA
AGATGCTGAAGATCAGTTGGGTGCACGAGTGGGTTACATCGAACTGGATCTCAACAGCGGTAAGATCCTT
GAGAGTTTTCGCCCCGAAGAACGTTTTCCAATGATGAGCACTTTTAAAGTTCTGCTATGTGGCGCGGTAT
TATCCCGTATTGACGCCGGGCAAGAGCAACTCGGTCGCCGCATACACTATTCTCAGAATGACTTGGTTGA
GTACTCACCAGTCACAGAAAAGCATCTTACGGATGGCATGACAGTAAGAGAATTATGCAGTGCTGCCATA
ACCATGAGTGATAACACTGCGGCCAACTTACTTCTGACAACGATCGGAGGACCGAAGGAGCTAACCGCTT
TTTTGCACAACATGGGGGATCATGTAACTCGCCTTGATCGTTGGGAACCGGAGCTGAATGAAGCCATACC
AAACGACGAGCGTGACACCACGATGCCTGTAGCAATGGCAACAACGTTGCGCAAACTATTAACTGGCGAA
CTACTTACTCTAGCTTCCCGGCAACAATTAATAGACTGGATGGAGGCGGATAAAGTTGCAGGACCACTTC
TGCGCTCGGCCCTTCCGGCTGGCTGGTTTATTGCTGATAAATCTGGAGCCGGTGAGCGTGGGTCTCGCGG
TATCATTGCAGCACTGGGGCCAGATGGTAAGCCCTCCCGTATCGTAGTTATCTACACGACGGGGAGTCAG
GCAACTATGGATGAACGAAATAGACAGATCGCTGAGATAGGTGCCTCACTGATTAAGCATTGGTAACTGT
CAGACCAAGTTTACTCATATATACTTTAGATTGATTTAAAACTTCATTTTTAATTTAAAAGGATCTAGGT
GAAGATCCTTTTTGATAATCTCATGACCAAAATCCCTTAACGTGAGTTTTCGTTCCACTGAGCGTCAGAC
CCCGTAGAAAAGATCAAAGGATCTTCTTGAGATCCTTTTTTTCTGCGCGTAATCTGCTGCTTGCAAACAA
AAAAACCACCGCTACCAGCGGTGGTTTGTTTGCCGGATCAAGAGCTACCAACTCTTTTTCCGAAGGTAAC
TGGCTTCAGCAGAGCGCAGATACCAAATACTGTTCTTCTAGTGTAGCCGTAGTTAGGCCACCACTTCAAG
AACTCTGTAGCACCGCCTACATACCTCGCTCTGCTAATCCTGTTACCAGTGGCTGCTGCCAGTGGCGATA
AGTCGTGTCTTACCGGGTTGGACTCAAGACGATAGTTACCGGATAAGGCGCAGCGGTCGGGCTGAACGGG
GGGTTCGTGCACACAGCCCAGCTTGGAGCGAACGACCTACACCGAACTGAGATACCTACAGCGTGAGCTA
TGAGAAAGCGCCACGCTTCCCGAAGGGAGAAAGGCGGACAGGTATCCGGTAAGCGGCAGGGTCGGAACAG
GAGAGCGCACGAGGGAGCTTCCAGGGGGAAACGCCTGGTATCTTTATAGTCCTGTCGGGTTTCGCCACCT
CTGACTTGAGCGTCGATTTTTGTGATGCTCGTCAGGGGGGCGGAGCCTATGGAAAAACGCCAGCAACGCG
GCCTTTTTACGGTTCCTGGCCTTTTGCTGGCCTTTTGCTCACATGTTCTTTCCTGCGTTATCCCCTGATT
CTGTGGATAACCGTATTACCGCCTTTGAGTGAGCTGATACCGCTCGCCGCAGCCGAACGACCGAGCGCAG
CGAGTCAGTGAGCGAGGAAGCGGAAGAGCGCCCAATACGCAAACCGCCTCTCCCCGCGCGTTGGCCGATT
CATTAATGCAGCTGGCACGACAGGTTTCCCGACTGGAAAGCGGGCAGTGAGCGCAACGCAATTAATGTGA
GTTAGCTCACTCATTAGGCACCCCAGGCTTTACACTTTATGCTTCCGGCTCGTATGTTGTGTGGAATTGT
GAGCGGATAACAATTTCACACAGGAAACAGCTATGACCATGATTACGCCAAGCGCGCAATTAACCCTCAC
TAAAGGGAACAAAAGCTGGAGCTGCAAGC
